Addgene plasmid #18537: T4 Lysozyme R119A WT*
Depositing lab: Brian Matthews. Depositing organization: University of Oregon.
Backbone
  Vector backbone: pHS1403
  Backbone size w/o insert (bp): 5000
  Vector type: Bacterial Expression
Growth in bacteria
  Bacterial resistance: Ampicillin, 100 μg/mL
  Growth temperature: 37°C
  Growth strain: DH5alpha
  Copy number: High Copy
Gene/Insert
  Gene/Insert name: T4 Lysozyme (alt name: A119A)
  Species: Bacteriophage T4
  Insert size (bp): 600
  Mutation: R119A WT*
  GenBank ID: NP_049736
  Entrez Gene: e (a.k.a. T4p123)
  Cloning method: Restriction Enzyme; 5′ cloning site BamHI (not destroyed); 3′ cloning site HindIII (not destroyed)
  Sequencing primers: 5′ na; 3′ GGCGTATCACGAGGCCC
Terms and licenses: Academic/Nonprofit Terms; Industry Terms: Not Available to Industry
Depositor comments: The BamHI site is 27 bp from the ATG and the HindIII site is 115 bp from the stop.
How to cite: T4 Lysozyme R119A WT* was a gift from Brian Matthews (Addgene plasmid # 18537 ; http://n2t.net/addgene:18537 ; RRID:Addgene_18537)
