[The description below was written by a language model from this plasmid's Addgene catalogue record.]
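Description:
T4 Lysozyme R119A WT* is a bacterial expression plasmid built on the pHS1403 backbone (about 5 kb without insert) carrying the bacteriophage T4 lysozyme gene (gene e) as an insert of roughly 600 bp. It is maintained in E. coli as a high-copy plasmid under ampicillin selection. The record does not name the origin of replication, the promoter driving expression, or any fusion tags, and no feature table is provided, so the regulatory architecture of the expression cassette cannot be described from the available information.

The insert was placed between BamHI and HindIII sites, both of which remain intact, so the coding region can be excised or exchanged as a cassette. According to the depositor, the BamHI site lies 27 bp from the start codon and the HindIII site 115 bp from the stop codon, meaning the fragment includes short flanking untranslated sequence on either side of the open reading frame. The encoded protein carries the substitution R119A, replacing arginine 119 with alanine, in the background designated "WT*". The record does not define this term; in the T4 lysozyme literature it conventionally refers to a cysteine-free pseudo-wild-type version of the enzyme used as the reference background for engineered mutants. The alternative name listed in the record, "A119A", appears to be a loose label for the same variant.

The record does not state a specific purpose. A single alanine replacement in a bacterial expression vector is consistent with producing recombinant mutant protein for studying how individual side chains contribute to lysozyme stability, folding and structure.
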