>Addgene plasmid #18537 | T4 Lysozyme R119A WT* | addgene partial sequence | sequence record 24323 | 3primeUP
CTANGAAAAGCCCGCTCATTAGGCGGGCTCAGATCTGCTCATGTTTGACAGCTTATCATCGATAAGCTTC
GGCAATAAATTCTTGATATGTTTTCATATGTTTCCTTTAAATATTTTAATTAGTAATTGTCTATTCAAGT
AATTGTGAATATACTATCACAATTCCAAGAGAAAGTAAACAGCTTTATAGATTTTTATACGCGTCCCAAG
TGCCAGTTCTAAACGTTGTAATGACTCGTTTTGCGCGATTAGGTGTTTGATTATACCATCTACTTTTAGC
TAAGTTAACTGCTGCTTCATCCCAGCGTTTTTGTTGAAGCATAGCTAAAGAGTTAGTAAATCCTGCCACA
CCGGTTTCTCCCATTTGGAAAACCATATTAATCAATGCAGCGCGACGAACCGCATCAAGAGAATCATAAA
CCGGTTTTAATTTAGCATTTCTCAGAATTCCGCGAACAGCAGCATCAACATCCTGATTAAAGAGTTTTTC
AGCCTCATCTTTTGTAATTACACCATTAGTATTACGCCCAATAGCTTTATCTAATTCAGATTTAGCAGCA
TTAAGTGATGGACTTTTTGTAAGCAAATGACCGATGCCAATAGTGTAATAGCCTTCTGTGTCTTTATAGA
TTTTAAGTCTAAGACCTTCATCTATACGTAACATTTCAAATATATTCATAATACCTCCTAAGCATCGATG
GATCCTGTTTCCTGTGTGAAATTGTTATCCGCTCACAATTCCACACATTATACGAGCCGATGATAATTGT
CACAGGGGGATGGGGAGTAGCTGACCTGTTCTGGNGAATGTATCGCTCCATCACCATANCGAGCGAGATA
TG
